>Addgene plasmid #25854 | pGL3-DICER-Prom Ebox double mut | depositor full sequence | sequence record 12119 | Author sequence
GGTACCAAAATCAGACAAACCGGCCAGGCGCAGTGGCTCATGCCTGTAATCCCACCACTTTGGGAAGCCG
AGGCAGGTCAGGAGTTCGAGACCAGCCTGGCCAACATGGTGAAACCCCGTCTCTACTGAAAATACAAAAA
TTAGCCGGGCGTGGTGGCTCTTGCCTGTAACCCAGCTACTTGGGAGGCTGAGGCAGAAGAATCGCTTGAA
CCTAGGAGGCAGAGGTTGCAGTGAGACGAGATTGCGCCATTGCACTCCAGCCTGGGCGACAAGAGTGAAA
CTCTGCCTCAAAAAAGAAAAAAACAAATACATAAAATTAAAAAAATAAAAAAATCAGGTATACCTGCTGA
TGGAACAAGCAGCCTGGCTAGTCTTGACAGATTGCAAGAGGGCAACCAGAGGGGCTGAAGTTGTACCAGC
CCACAAATTTCCACTGCCAATAGAGTCCAGTGCCTACCCCCATACTGAGATGCTGTCCTTCTCATAAAGG
CTTATCAGGGAGTCCACCGAAGAGATATCTACATTTGGGGATAAGTTAAGACGATGTTCTTTAAGCCAGA
CACTTATTTAACGCCCACCGATATTTTAATTCCTAGCTACAAAGAAAACCTTATATGTATGACTGGGGTC
TTAAAGGTATGACATGCTCACCGTGCTTGACATATAAGAAACTACTTTTTTAAATACATGGGTCTGCCAG
GAGCATCCTACTTCCTAATTTTGCCCATAAATATGCTACTTTCAAGTGAAACCTTAAGCCAATTCATAGT
AAATATATTATCAAAATTTTAGCACAGTAATGACTGAGCACACCAGCCTCAAAGCCAGACTACGTGGGTT
CAAATCTCAGTTGTTCACTTACTGGCTACTTACTTGTTGGAAGTTATTCCATTTCTTCGTCTGTTAAAAC
AGGAAGCAGGCTGGGTACGGTGGCTCACGCCCGTAATCCCAGCACTTTGGGAGGCCAAGGCGGACGGATG
ACAAGGTCAGAAATCGAGACCATCATGGCCAACATGGTGAAACCCCGTCTCTTCTAAAAATACAAAAATT
AGCTGGGTGTGGTGGCGTGCCCCTGTAATCCCAGCTACTCGGGAGGCTGAGGCAGGAGAATCACTTGAAC
CTGGGAGGCGGAGATTGCAGTAAGCCCAGGTCGCACCACTGCACTCCAGCCTGGAGACAGAGTGAGACTC
CGTCTCAAAAGAAAAAAAAAAAAAAAACAGGAAGCAGTTTCAGCACCTACCTCACAATGTGCACACAGTT
AAAGCACCTACCTCACAGGGTGCACACAGTTAAAGCACCTACCTCACAGGGTGCACCTAAGGATCACAGG
CATGCAAGCCCTAGATCAGCCTGCCCAATGGCAATATAATGCAGGCCACAGGTGACATTTAAAATTCTGT
AGAACCCACACTAAAAAATAAACAAATAAAACTTTTATCCCAATATATGGAAAAAGTTTATCACTTCAAC
ATGTAACAATTTTTTGAACATTATTTGGTAAAGAATGCATATATCTCGATTCCGACTAGCCATACTTTAA
GTGCTCAGGAGCGAAGTGGGGCTGGTGGCCCCAAACTGAACAGCACAGCCCAGGCAGCAGGGGCGCATAG
TAGGTTCTGCTCACGCCCATGGTCTGAAAGAAACACGGTTGCAGTTGCTGTGAGCACACCTCACCTGGAG
CAAACCGGCCTATCAGGGGGTCCACTGAAGAGATGTCTACATTTGGGGATAAATTAAGAAGATGTTCTTT
AAGCCAGCCACTTATTTAATTCCCACCGATATTTTAATTCCTAGCTTCAAGCTGTGGTGCGCGGTTCCGA
CCTATGCAAATGAACAGCTTACAAACAGAGGGCCACCATCTATTTCTCATTATCTGGGGATCCCGGTTGG
GGTGGGGGGCGGAAGTGGGTGTTTGTTATTTCCCCAAATGCGGAGGCCCCTGCACCACTAACGCGAGGAA
ACGCAGGCGAGTGGGAAGGTACTTTAAAAAGGGGAGGGAGGTGCTCAGAGGGAAGCTAAGCTCTCCGGGA
AACAATTACGGCCACGTTACGGTCTGTGGGTGCCAGAAGGAGCAACAATGGAGGCAGTCGAATTCCGAGA
GCTCAGAGAGTCTGCCAAACTTAGCCGGCCTCGGCGCGCGGGTTCCCGGGGGCCCCAAAAACTCCGGGCA
ACTGCGGCCCAACGCCAAGGTCCAGTCCAGGCGCTGGGCCGCAAACGCCTCTCCGGCCTCCGCGCGCGCG
CCCGCTGTCTCCCTGCTCCTGAGTGGCTGGGGGGCCGGGATTAACCTTTCACCGCCAGGCCCTGTCCAAT
CACAGGCTCGCTCTCATGCCGCCACGGGGCGAGCGGAGCGTGGGGGCGCGGAGGGGCGGTGCGGGAGCCA
GTGGGATTCTCCAAGCGGCTGTGCGCCGTTGCCGCGGGCCGTGCGCTGGCTGCCGGCCAGCCGGGCGCTG
CGCAGTCTCCGCAGGCGCCGGCGGGAGGGGTCGAGGCGGAGGCGCGGCGCAGGCTGCTGCAGGCCCAGGT
GAATGGAGTAACCTGACAGCGGGGACGAAAGCTTGGCATTCCGGTACTGTTGGTAAAGCCACCATGGAAG
ACGCCAAAAACATAAAGAAAGGCCCGGCGCCATTCTATCCGCTGGAAGATGGAACCGCTGGAGAGCAACT
GCATAAGGCTATGAAGAGATACGCCCTGGTTCCTGGAACAATTGCTTTTACAGATGCACATATCGAGGTG
GACATCACTTACGCTGAGTACTTCGAAATGTCCGTTCGGTTGGCAGAAGCTATGAAACGATATGGGCTGA
ATACAAATCACAGAATCGTCGTATGCAGTGAAAACTCTCTTCAATTCTTTATGCCGGTGTTGGGCGCGTT
ATTTATCGGAGTTGCAGTTGCGCCCGCGAACGACATTTATAATGAACGTGAATTGCTCAACAGTATGGGC
ATTTCGCAGCCTACCGTGGTGTTCGTTTCCAAAAAGGGGTTGCAAAAAATTTTGAACGTGCAAAAAAAGC
TCCCAATCATCCAAAAAATTATTATCATGGATTCTAAAACGGATTACCAGGGATTTCAGTCGATGTACAC
GTTCGTCACATCTCATCTACCTCCCGGTTTTAATGAATACGATTTTGTGCCAGAGTCCTTCGATAGGGAC
AAGACAATTGCACTGATCATGAACTCCTCTGGATCTACTGGTCTGCCTAAAGGTGTCGCTCTGCCTCATA
GAACTGCCTGCGTGAGATTCTCGCATGCCAGAGATCCTATTTTTGGCAATCAAATCATTCCGGATACTGC
GATTTTAAGTGTTGTTCCATTCCATCACGGTTTTGGAATGTTTACTACACTCGGATATTTGATATGTGGA
TTTCGAGTCGTCTTAATGTATAGATTTGAAGAAGAGCTGTTTCTGAGGAGCCTTCAGGATTACAAGATTC
AAAGTGCGCTGCTGGTGCCAACCCTATTCTCCTTCTTCGCCAAAAGCACTCTGATTGACAAATACGATTT
ATCTAATTTACACGAAATTGCTTCTGGTGGCGCTCCCCTCTCTAAGGAAGTCGGGGAAGCGGTTGCCAAG
AGGTTCCATCTGCCAGGTATCAGGCAAGGATATGGGCTCACTGAGACTACATCAGCTATTCTGATTACAC
CCGAGGGGGATGATAAACCGGGCGCGGTCGGTAAAGTTGTTCCATTTTTTGAAGCGAAGGTTGTGGATCT
GGATACCGGGAAAACGCTGGGCGTTAATCAAAGAGGCGAACTGTGTGTGAGAGGTCCTATGATTATGTCC
GGTTATGTAAACAATCCGGAAGCGACCAACGCCTTGATTGACAAGGATGGATGGCTACATTCTGGAGACA
TAGCTTACTGGGACGAAGACGAACACTTCTTCATCGTTGACCGCCTGAAGTCTCTGATTAAGTACAAAGG
CTATCAGGTGGCTCCCGCTGAATTGGAATCCATCTTGCTCCAACACCCCAACATCTTCGACGCAGGTGTC
GCAGGTCTTCCCGACGATGACGCCGGTGAACTTCCCGCCGCCGTTGTTGTTTTGGAGCACGGAAAGACGA
TGACGGAAAAAGAGATCGTGGATTACGTCGCCAGTCAAGTAACAACCGCGAAAAAGTTGCGCGGAGGAGT
TGTGTTTGTGGACGAAGTACCGAAAGGTCTTACCGGAAAACTCGACGCAAGAAAAATCAGAGAGATCCTC
ATAAAGGCCAAGAAGGGCGGAAAGATCGCCGTGTAATTCTAGAGTCGGGGCGGCCGGCCGCTTCGAGCAG
ACATGATAAGATACATTGATGAGTTTGGACAAACCACAACTAGAATGCAGTGAAAAAAATGCTTTATTTG
TGAAATTTGTGATGCTATTGCTTTATTTGTAACCATTATAAGCTGCAATAAACAAGTTAACAACAACAAT
TGCATTCATTTTATGTTTCAGGTTCAGGGGGAGGTGTGGGAGGTTTTTTAAAGCAAGTAAAACCTCTACA
AATGTGGTAAAATCGATAAGGATCCGTCGACCGATGCCCTTGAGAGCCTTCAACCCAGTCAGCTCCTTCC
GGTGGGCGCGGGGCATGACTATCGTCGCCGCACTTATGACTGTCTTCTTTATCATGCAACTCGTAGGACA
GGTGCCGGCAGCGCTCTTCCGCTTCCTCGCTCACTGACTCGCTGCGCTCGGTCGTTCGGCTGCGGCGAGC
GGTATCAGCTCACTCAAAGGCGGTAATACGGTTATCCACAGAATCAGGGGATAACGCAGGAAAGAACATG
TGAGCAAAAGGCCAGCAAAAGGCCAGGAACCGTAAAAAGGCCGCGTTGCTGGCGTTTTTCCATAGGCTCC
GCCCCCCTGACGAGCATCACAAAAATCGACGCTCAAGTCAGAGGTGGCGAAACCCGACAGGACTATAAAG
ATACCAGGCGTTTCCCCCTGGAAGCTCCCTCGTGCGCTCTCCTGTTCCGACCCTGCCGCTTACCGGATAC
CTGTCCGCCTTTCTCCCTTCGGGAAGCGTGGCGCTTTCTCAATGCTCACGCTGTAGGTATCTCAGTTCGG
TGTAGGTCGTTCGCTCCAAGCTGGGCTGTGTGCACGAACCCCCCGTTCAGCCCGACCGCTGCGCCTTATC
CGGTAACTATCGTCTTGAGTCCAACCCGGTAAGACACGACTTATCGCCACTGGCAGCAGCCACTGGTAAC
AGGATTAGCAGAGCGAGGTATGTAGGCGGTGCTACAGAGTTCTTGAAGTGGTGGCCTAACTACGGCTACA
CTAGAAGGACAGTATTTGGTATCTGCGCTCTGCTGAAGCCAGTTACCTTCGGAAAAAGAGTTGGTAGCTC
TTGATCCGGCAAACAAACCACCGCTGGTAGCGGTGGTTTTTTTGTTTGCAAGCAGCAGATTACGCGCAGA
AAAAAAGGATCTCAAGAAGATCCTTTGATCTTTTCTACGGGGTCTGACGCTCAGTGGAACGAAAACTCAC
GTTAAGGGATTTTGGTCATGAGATTATCAAAAAGGATCTTCACCTAGATCCTTTTAAATTAAAAATGAAG
TTTTAAATCAATCTAAAGTATATATGAGTAAACTTGGTCTGACAGTTACCAATGCTTAATCAGTGAGGCA
CCTATCTCAGCGATCTGTCTATTTCGTTCATCCATAGTTGCCTGACTCCCCGTCGTGTAGATAACTACGA
TACGGGAGGGCTTACCATCTGGCCCCAGTGCTGCAATGATACCGCGAGACCCACGCTCACCGGCTCCAGA
TTTATCAGCAATAAACCAGCCAGCCGGAAGGGCCGAGCGCAGAAGTGGTCCTGCAACTTTATCCGCCTCC
ATCCAGTCTATTAATTGTTGCCGGGAAGCTAGAGTAAGTAGTTCGCCAGTTAATAGTTTGCGCAACGTTG
TTGCCATTGCTACAGGCATCGTGGTGTCACGCTCGTCGTTTGGTATGGCTTCATTCAGCTCCGGTTCCCA
ACGATCAAGGCGAGTTACATGATCCCCCATGTTGTGCAAAAAAGCGGTTAGCTCCTTCGGTCCTCCGATC
GTTGTCAGAAGTAAGTTGGCCGCAGTGTTATCACTCATGGTTATGGCAGCACTGCATAATTCTCTTACTG
TCATGCCATCCGTAAGATGCTTTTCTGTGACTGGTGAGTACTCAACCAAGTCATTCTGAGAATAGTGTAT
GCGGCGACCGAGTTGCTCTTGCCCGGCGTCAATACGGGATAATACCGCGCCACATAGCAGAACTTTAAAA
GTGCTCATCATTGGAAAACGTTCTTCGGGGCGAAAACTCTCAAGGATCTTACCGCTGTTGAGATCCAGTT
CGATGTAACCCACTCGTGCACCCAACTGATCTTCAGCATCTTTTACTTTCACCAGCGTTTCTGGGTGAGC
AAAAACAGGAAGGCAAAATGCCGCAAAAAAGGGAATAAGGGCGACACGGAAATGTTGAATACTCATACTC
TTCCTTTTTCAATATTATTGAAGCATTTATCAGGGTTATTGTCTCATGAGCGGATACATATTTGAATGTA
TTTAGAAAAATAAACAAATAGGGGTTCCGCGCACATTTCCCCGAAAAGTGCCACCTG
[124 nt withheld, positions 6568-6691]
C
[91 nt withheld, positions 6693-6783]
A
[49 nt withheld, positions 6785-6833]
CCTTTGACGTTGGAGTCCACGTTCTTT
[37 nt withheld, positions 6861-6897]
ACCCTATCTCGGTCTATTCTTTTGATTTATAAGGGATTTTGCCGATTTCGGCCTATTGGTTAAAAAATGA
GCTGATTTAACAAAAATTTAACGCGAATTTTAACAAAATATTAACGTTTACAATTTCCCATTCGCCATTC
AGGCTGCGCAACTGTTGGGAAGGGCGATCGGTGCGGGCCTCTTCGCTATTACGCCAGCCCAAGCTACCAT
GATAAGTAAGTAATATTAAGGTACGGGAGGTACTTGGAGCGGCCGCAATAAAATATCTTTATTTTCATTA
CATCTGTGTGTTGGTTTTTTGTGTGAATCGATAGTACTAACATACGCTCTCCATCAAAACAAAACGAAAC
AAAACAAACTAGCAAAATAGGCTGTCCCCAGTGCAAGTGCAGGTGCCAGAACATTTCTCTATCGATA
Features (pLannotate 1.2.2; 14 found; start..end, strand, type, name):
     61..294     -  CDS            GVQW1 (fragment): GVQW1_HUMAN - Also known as TIGD1L2. Experimental evidence at transcript level: Swiss-Prot protein existence level 2. From Homo sapiens (Human).
    313..333     -  promoter       eft-3 promoter (fragment): eft-3; promoter for the C. elegans elongation factor 1α gene (Mitrovich and Anderson, 2000)
    993..1172    -  CDS            C9orf85 (fragment): CI085_HUMAN - Experimental evidence at protein level: Swiss-Prot protein existence level 1. From Homo sapiens (Human).
   2584..4236    +  CDS            luciferase: firefly luciferase; luc+; enhanced luc+ version of the luciferase gene
   4277..4398    -  polyA_signal   SV40 poly(A) signal: SV40 polyadenylation signal
   4421..4489    -  CDS            large T antigen (fragment): large T antigen from SV40 (simian virus 40)
   4505..4637    +  CDS            TcR (fragment): tetracycline efflux protein; tet; confers resistance to tetracycline
   4817..5405    -  rep_origin     ori: high-copy-number ColE1/pMB1/pBR322/pUC origin of replication
   5576..6436    -  CDS            AmpR: β-lactamase; bla; confers resistance to ampicillin, carbenicillin, and related antibiotics
   6437..6541    -  promoter       AmpR promoter: bla
   6568..7023    +  rep_origin     f1 ori (sequence partly withheld): f1 bacteriophage origin of replication; arrow indicates direction of (+) strand synthesis
   7028..7095    -  CDS            lacZα (fragment): LacZα fragment of β-galactosidase; lacZ fragment
   7154..7202    +  polyA_signal   poly(A) signal: synthetic polyadenylation signal
   7216..7307    +  misc_feature   pause site: RNA polymerase II transcriptional pause signal from the human α2 globin gene
