[The description below was written by a language model from this plasmid's Addgene catalogue record and pLannotate feature annotations shown in this document.]
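Description:
pGL3-DICER-Prom Ebox double mut is a firefly luciferase reporter plasmid built on the promoterless pGL3 basic backbone. It is intended for transient transfection into mammalian cells to measure promoter activity. It is maintained in E. coli as a high-copy plasmid through a ColE1/pUC-type origin, with ampicillin selection provided by the β-lactamase gene and its bla promoter. An f1 phage origin is also present.

The insert is a roughly 2.5 kb fragment of the human DICER1 promoter region, cloned between the KpnI and HindIII sites directly upstream of the luc+ coding sequence, so luciferase output depends on the transcriptional activity of this fragment. An SV40 polyadenylation signal terminates the reporter transcript. A synthetic poly(A) signal and an RNA polymerase II pause site from the human α2 globin gene lie upstream of the insert, the standard pGL3 arrangement for limiting read-through transcription from the backbone into the reporter.

As the name indicates, two E-box motifs in the promoter have been mutated, although the record does not give their positions or the exact base changes. The associated study concerns lineage-specific regulation of DICER by the transcription factor MITF in melanocytes. The construct therefore presumably serves as the binding-site-deficient comparator to a wild-type DICER promoter reporter, testing whether MITF responsiveness depends on these E-boxes.

Several short annotated hits within the insert region (GVQW1, C9orf85 and eft-3 promoter fragments) are most likely incidental matches to human genomic sequence rather than functional parts. The small TcR, lacZα and large T antigen fragments are likely backbone remnants. The annotated sequence is 7,314 nt, somewhat shorter than the sum of the catalogued backbone and insert sizes.
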