Addgene plasmid #25854: pGL3-DICER-Prom Ebox double mut
Depositing lab: David E. Fisher. Depositing organization: Massachusetts General Hospital. Publication: Lineage-specific transcriptional regulation of DICER by MITF in melanocytes. Levy C, Khaled M, Robinson KC, Veguilla RA, Chen PH, Yokoyama S, Makino E, Lu J, Larue L, Beermann F, Chin L, Bosenberg M, Song JS, Fisher DE. Cell. 2010 Jun 11. 141(6):994-1005. 10.1016/j.cell.2010.05.004 PubMed 20550935.
Backbone
  Vector backbone: pGL3 basic
  Backbone size w/o insert (bp): 5394
  Vector type: Mammalian Expression, Luciferase
Growth in bacteria
  Bacterial resistance: Ampicillin, 100 μg/mL
  Growth temperature: 37°C
  Growth strain: DH5alpha
  Copy number: High Copy
Gene/Insert
  Gene/Insert name: DICER-Promoter Ebox double mut
  Species: H. sapiens (human); gene ID 23405
  Insert size (bp): 2542
  Entrez Gene: DICER1 (a.k.a. DCR1, Dicer, Dicer1e, GLOW, HERNA, K12H4.8-LIKE, MNG1, RMSE2, aviD)
  Cloning method: Restriction Enzyme; 5′ cloning site KpnI (not destroyed); 3′ cloning site HindIII (not destroyed)
  Sequencing primers: 5′ RVprimer3
Terms and licenses: Academic/Nonprofit Terms; Industry Terms: Not Available to Industry
How to cite: pGL3-DICER-Prom Ebox double mut was a gift from David E. Fisher (Addgene plasmid # 25854 ; http://n2t.net/addgene:25854 ; RRID:Addgene_25854)
