>Addgene plasmid #25854 | pGL3-DICER-Prom Ebox double mut | addgene partial sequence | sequence record 31897 | 25854 with LucNrev
CGTCTTCCATGGTGGCTTTACCAACAGTACCGGAATGCCAAGCTTTCGTCCCCGCTGTCAGGTTACTCCA
TTCACCTGGGCCTGCAGCAGCCTGCGCCGCGCCTCCGCCTCGACCCCTCCCGCCGGCGCCTGCGGAGACT
GCGCAGCGCCCGGCTGGCCGGCAGCCAGCGCACGGCCCGCGGCAACGGCGCACAGCCGCTTGGAGAATCC
CACTGGCTCCCGCACCGCCCCTCCGCGCCCCCACGCTCCGCTCGCCCCGTGGCGGCATGAGAGCGAGCCT
GTGATTGGACAGGGCCTGGCGGTGAAAGGTTAATCCCGGCCCCCCAGCCACTCAGGAGCAGGGAGACAGC
GGGCGCGCGCGCGGAGGCCGGAGAGGCGTTTGCGGCCCAGCGCCTGGACTGGACCTTGGCGTTGGGCCGC
AGTTGCCCGGAGTTTTTGGGGCCCCCGGGAACCCGCGCGCCGAGGCCGGCTAAGTTTGGCAGACTCTCTG
AGCTCTCGGAATTCGACTGCCTCCATTGTTGCTCCTTCTGGCACCCACAGACCGTAACGTGGCCGTAATT
GTTTCCCGGAGAGCTTAGCTTCCCTCTGAGCACCTCCCTCCCCTTTTTAAAGTACCTTCCCACTCGCCTG
CGTTTCCTCGCGTTAGTGGTGCAGGGGCCTCCGCATTTGGNGAAATAACAAACACCCACTTTCCGCCCCC
CACCCCAACCGGGGATCCCCAGATAAT
